Addgene plasmid #204008: pMRMTK-clo34
Purpose: Cloning plasmid containing the Sma ES1 insert with a chloramphenicol resistance marker
Depositing lab: Nathan Crook. Depositing organization: North Carolina State University. Publication: Engineering the Maize Root Microbiome: A Rapid MoClo Toolkit and Identification of Potential Bacterial Chassis for Studying Plant-Microbe Interactions. van Schaik J, Li Z, Cheadle J, Crook N. ACS Synth Biol. 2023 Oct 20;12(10):3030-3040. doi: 10.1021/acssynbio.3c00371. Epub 2023 Sep 15. PubMed 37712562.
Backbone
  Vector backbone: R6Kγ origin of replication & chloramphenicol resistance gene
  Backbone size w/o insert (bp): 1283
  Total vector size (bp): 1427
  Vector type: Plant Expression
Growth in bacteria
  Bacterial resistance: Chloramphenicol, 25 μg/mL
  Growth temperature: 37°C
  Growth strain: Pir1
  Copy number: Low Copy
Gene/Insert
  Gene/Insert name: Sma ES1
  Insert size (bp): 144
  Promoter: Sma ES1
  Cloning method: Restriction Enzyme; 5′ cloning site BsaI (not destroyed); 3′ cloning site BsaI (not destroyed)
  Sequencing primers: 5′ gtaacgcactgagaagcccttagag; 3′ CCTGCCACTCATCGCAGTACTG
Terms and licenses: Academic/Nonprofit Terms; Industry Terms: Not Available to Industry
Depositor comments: Please visit https://www.biorxiv.org/content/10.1101/2023.06.05.543168v1 for bioRxiv preprint.
How to cite: pMRMTK-clo34 was a gift from Nathan Crook (Addgene plasmid # 204008 ; http://n2t.net/addgene:204008 ; RRID:Addgene_204008)
