[The description below was written by a language model from this plasmid's Addgene catalogue record.]
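Description:
pMRMTK-clo34 is a very small (about 1.4 kb) part-storage plasmid from a Modular Cloning (MoClo) toolkit built for engineering bacteria of the maize root microbiome. Its roughly 1.3 kb backbone consists of little more than an R6Kγ origin of replication and a chloramphenicol resistance gene. The R6Kγ origin is conditional: it fires only when the π protein encoded by pir is supplied in trans. The plasmid is therefore maintained in a pir-expressing E. coli host such as Pir1, where the record lists it as low copy, and it cannot replicate in ordinary strains. Selection is with chloramphenicol. Although the catalogue classifies the vector type as plant expression, the record lists no plant-specific regulatory or selection elements, and the plasmid functions as a bacterial cloning vector.

The payload is a 144 bp insert named Sma ES1, which the record also lists in the promoter field, suggesting that it is a short regulatory or expression element. The record does not define the abbreviation, state the source organism, or describe the element's strength or composition. The insert is flanked on both sides by BsaI sites that are retained after cloning. BsaI is a type IIS enzyme that cuts outside its recognition sequence, so digestion releases the part with defined overhangs for ordered, one-pot Golden Gate assembly with other toolkit parts into higher-level constructs. The plasmid is thus a reusable donor of the Sma ES1 element when building expression cassettes for candidate root-associated bacterial chassis used to study plant–microbe interactions. No annotated feature table was supplied, so finer details of the sequence layout cannot be described.
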