>Addgene plasmid #204008 | pMRMTK-clo34 | addgene full sequence | sequence record 405249 | Addgene NGS Result
ACTGTTGTAATTCATTAAGCATTCTACCGACATGGAAGCCATCACAAACGGCATGATGAACCTGAATCGC
CAGCGGCATCAGCACCTTGTCGCCTTGCGTATAATATTTGCCCATGGTGAAAACGGGGGCGAAGAAGTTG
TCCATATTGGCCACGTTTAAATCAAAACTGGTGAAACTCACCCAGGGATTGGCTGAGACGAAAAACATAT
TCTCAATAAACCCTTTAGGGAAATAGGCCAGGTTTTCACCGTAACACGCCACATCTTGCGAATATATGTG
TAGAAACTGCCGGAAATCGTCGTGGTATTCACTCCAGAGCGATGAAAACGTTTCAGTTTGCTCATGGAAA
ACGGTGTAACAAGGGTGAACACTATCCCATATCACCAGCTCACCGTCTTTCATTGCCATACGGAATTCCG
GATGAGCATTCATCAGGCGGGCAAGAATGTGAATAAAGGCCGGATAAAACTTGTGCTTATTTTTCTTTAC
GGTCTTTAAAAAGGCCGTAATATCCAGCTGAACGGTCTGGTTATAGGTACATTGAGCAACTGACTGAAAT
GCCTCAAAATGTTCTTTACGATGCCATTGGGATATATCAACGGTGGTATATCCAGTGATTTTTTTCTCCA
TTTTAGCTTCCTTAGCTCCTGAAAATCTCGATAACTCAAAAAATACGCCCGGTAGTGATCTTATTTCATT
ATGGTGAAAGTTGGAACCTCTTACGTGCCGATCAGTCAATTCGAGGGGGATCAATTCCGTATTGATCCGG
CCACGATGCGTCCGGCGTAGAGGATCTGAAGATCAGCAGTTCAACCTGTTGATAGTACGTACTAAGCTCT
CATGTTTCACGTACTAAGCTCTCATGTTTAACGTACTAAGCTCTCATGTTTAACGAACTAAACCCTCATG
GCTAACGTACTAAGCTCTCATGGCTAACGTACTAAGCTCTCATGTTTCACGTACTAAGCTCTCATGTTTG
AACAATAAAATTAATATAAATCAGCAACTTAAATAGCCTCTAAGGTTTTAAGTTTTATAAGAAAAAAAAG
AATATATAAGGCTTTTAAAGCTTTTAAGGTTTAACGGTTGTGGACAACAAGCCAGGGATGTAACGCACTG
AGAAGCCCTTAGAGCCTCTCAAAGCAATTTTGAGTGACACAGGAACACTTAACGGCTGACATGGGGGTCT
CGGAGACGGTTTTGCCTGTATCATGCCCGGCTCGACCCACCCAGGACGGGTCGTACGCCGATCATGGCAG
GACGGAAAGAGCGGCCCAGGCCGCCGCCAGATCAGTCAGAAACCAGGGTCATATCCCATCAAGGACATTG
CAATTACGAGACCTCACACTGGCTCACCTTCGGGTGGGCCTTTCTGCGTTTATACCTAGGAGTCAAAATT
ACTCCCCGCCCTGCCACTCATCGCAGT
